Addgene plasmid #46339: pSCT-GAL93-DEST
Purpose: (Empty Backbone)
Depositing lab: Steven Brown. Depositing organization: University of Zurich. Publication: Distinct roles of DBHS family members in the circadian transcriptional feedback loop. Kowalska E, Ripperger JA, Muheim C, Maier B, Kurihara Y, Fox AH, Kramer A, Brown SA. Mol Cell Biol. 2012 Nov;32(22):4585-94. doi: 10.1128/MCB.00334-12. Epub 2012 Sep 10. PubMed 22966205.
Backbone
  Vector backbone: pSCT-GAL33VP80
  Backbone manufacturer: gift of W. Schaffner, University of Zurich
  Backbone size (bp): 6922
  Modifications to backbone: Made by cutting out recombination sites from pEF-DEST51 (Invitrogen) with BclI and inserting fragment into pSCT-GALVP80 cut with BamHI/PvuII.
  Vector type: Mammalian Expression
  Promoter: pCMV
  Tag / fusion protein: 6XHIS (C terminal on backbone)
Growth in bacteria
  Bacterial resistance: Chloramphenicol and Ampicillin, 25 & 100 μg/mL
  Growth temperature: 37°C
  Growth strain: DB3.1
  Copy number: Unknown
Gene/Insert
  Cloning method: Restriction Enzyme
  Sequencing primers: 5′ CMV-F
Terms and licenses: Academic/Nonprofit Terms; Industry Terms: Not Available to Industry
How to cite: pSCT-GAL93-DEST was a gift from Steven Brown (Addgene plasmid # 46339 ; http://n2t.net/addgene:46339 ; RRID:Addgene_46339)
