[The description below was written by a language model from this plasmid's Addgene catalogue record.]
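Description:
pSCT-GAL93-DEST is an empty mammalian expression backbone of about 6.9 kb that works as a Gateway-style destination vector. It derives from the pSCT-GAL/VP80 family of plasmids. The record spells the parent name inconsistently, as pSCT-GAL33VP80 in one field and pSCT-GALVP80 in another. It was made by excising the recombination-site fragment from the commercial destination vector pEF-DEST51 and inserting it into the parent plasmid opened with two restriction enzymes. Expression in mammalian cells is driven by a CMV promoter, and the backbone supplies a C-terminal 6xHis tag to the inserted coding sequence. No gene of interest is present, and no feature table is available, so the exact arrangement of elements cannot be confirmed from the record.

The plasmid is selected in bacteria with both ampicillin and chloramphenicol and is grown in the DB3.1 strain. This fits a typical Gateway destination cassette, in which att recombination sites flank a chloramphenicol resistance gene and the ccdB counterselection gene. DB3.1 tolerates the ccdB toxin, so the unrecombined vector needs such a host, although the record does not list ccdB explicitly. The origin of replication is not stated and the copy number is recorded as unknown.

The name suggests that a GAL4-derived portion, perhaps the DNA-binding domain, is kept so that recombined open reading frames are expressed as GAL4 fusions. The record does not say this outright, nor whether the VP80 activation moiety was removed. The associated publication concerns the roles of DBHS family proteins in the circadian transcriptional feedback loop. That would be consistent with tethering candidate proteins to reporter promoters to test their transcriptional activity, but the specific application is not stated.
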