>Addgene plasmid #46339 | pSCT-GAL93-DEST | addgene partial sequence | sequence record 66424 | CAT-R 5'-GCAACTGACTGAAATGCCTC-3'
GGTATATCCAGTGATTTTTTTCTCCATTTTAGCTTCCTTAGCTCCTGAAAATCTCGACGGATCCTAACTC
AAAATCCACACATTATACGAGCCGGAAGCATAAAGTGTAAAGCCTGGGGTGCCTAATGCGGCCGCCATAG
TGACTGGATATGTTGTGTTTTACAGTATTATGTAGTCTGTTTTTTATGCAAAATCTAATTTAATATATTG
ATATTTATATCATTTTACGTTTCTCGTTCAGCTTTTTTGTACAAACTTGTTGATCCTGCAGGGGTACCCA
ACAATGCTTTTATATCCTGTAAAGAATCCATTTTCAAAATCATGTCAAGGTCTTCTCGAGGAAAAATCAG
TAGAAATAGCTGTTCCAGTCTTTCTAGCCTTGATTCCACTTCTGTCAGATGTGCCCTAGTCAGCGGAGAC
CTTTTGGTTTTGGGAGAGTAGCGACACTCCCAGTTGTTCTTCAGACACTTGGCGCACTTCGGTTTTTCTT
TGGAGCACTTGAGCTTTTTAAGTCGGCAAATATCGCATGCTTGTTCGATAGAAGACAGTAGCTTCATCTT
TCAGGAGGCTTGCTTCAAGCTTAGATCCGTCCCTATAGTGAGTCGTATTACCAGGCGATCTGACGGTTCA
CTAAACCAGCTCTGCTTATATAGACCTCCCACCGTACACGCCTACCGCCCATTTGCGTCAATGGGGCGGA
GTTGTTACGACATTTTGGAAAGTCCCGTTGATTTTGGTGCCAAAACAAACTCCCATTGACGTCAATGGGG
TGGAGACTTGGAAATCCCCGTGA
