>Addgene plasmid #46339 | pSCT-GAL93-DEST | addgene partial sequence | sequence record 73018 | CAT-R 5'-GCAACTGACTGAAATGCCTC-3'
GGGAAATCAACGGTGGTATATCCAGTGATTTTTTTCTCCATTTTAGCTTCCTTAGCTCCTGAAAATCTCG
ACGGATCCTAACTCAAAATCCACACATTATACGAGCCGGAAGCATAAAGTGTAAAGCCTGGGGTGCCTAA
TGCGGCCGCCATAGTGACTGGATATGTTGTGTTTTACAGTATTATGTAGTCTGTTTTTTATGCAAAATCT
AATTTAATATATTGATATTTATATCATTTTACGTTTCTCGTTCAGCTTTTTTGTACAAACTTGTTGATCC
TGCAGGGGTACCCAACAATGCTTTTATATCCTGTAAAGAATCCATTTTCAAAATCATGTCAAGGTCTTCT
CGAGGAAAAATCAGTAGAAATAGCTGTTCCAGTCTTTCTAGCCTTGATTCCACTTCTGTCAGATGTGCCC
TAGTCAGCGGAGACCTTTTGGTTTTGGGAGAGTAGCGACACTCCCAGTTGTTCTTCAGACACTTGGCGCA
CTTCGGTTTTTCTTTGGAGCACTTGAGCTTTTTAAGTCGGCAAATATCGCATGCTTGTTCGATAGAAGAC
AGTAGCTTCATCTTTCAGGAGGCTTGCTTCAAGCTTAGATCCGTCCCTATAGTGAGTCGTATTACCAGGC
GATCTGACGGTTCACTAAACCAGCTCTGCTTATATAGACCTCCCACCGTACACGCCTACCGCCCATTTGC
GTCAATGGGGCGGAGTTGTTACGACATTTTGGAAAGTCCCGTTGATTTTGGTGCCAAAACAAACTCCCAT
TGACGTCAATGGGGTGGAGACTTGGAAATCCCCGTGAGTCAAACCGCTATCCACGCCCATTGATGTACTG
CCAAAACCGCATCACCATGGTAATAGCGAT
