>Addgene plasmid #46339 | pSCT-GAL93-DEST | addgene partial sequence | sequence record 73156 | ccdB-Fwd 5'-GCATGATGACCACCGATATG-3'
GCTGATCTCAGCCACCGCGAAAATGACATCAAAAACGCCATTAACCTGATGTTCTGGGGAATATAAATGT
CAGGCTCCCTTATACACAGCCAGTCTGCAGGTCGACCATAGTGACTGGATATGTTGTGTTTTACAGTATT
ATGTAGTCTGTTTTTTATGCAAAATCTAATTTAATATATTGATATTTATATCATTTTACGTTTCTCGTTC
AGCTTTCTTGTACAAAGTGGTTGATCTAGAGGGCCCGCGGTTCGAAGGTAAGCCTATCCCTAACCCTCTC
CTCGGTCTCGATTCTACGCGTACCGGTCATCATCACCATCACCATTGAGTTTAAACCCGCTGATCCTGCG
TCGACCCCGGGGATCTGGGCCCCCCCGACCGATGTCAGCCTGGGGGACGAGCTCCACTTAGACGGCGAGG
ACGTGGCGATGGCGCATGCCGACGCGCTAGACGATTTCGATCTGGACATGTTGGGGGACGGGGATTCCCC
GGGTCTAGTTAGTCAGTCTAGACTAGCTGACTAGAGCTGAGAACTTCAGGGTGAGTTTGGGGACCCTTGA
TTGTTCTTTCTTTTTCGCTATTGTAAAATTCATGTTATATGGAGGGGGCAAAGTTTTCAGGGTGTTGTTT
AGAATGGGAAGATGTCCCTTGTATCACCATGGACCCTCATGATAATTTTGTTTCTTTCACTTTCTACTCT
GTTGACAACCATTGTCTCCTCTTATTTTCTTTTCATTTTCTGTAACTTTTTCGTTAAACTTTAGCTTGCA
TTTGTAACGAATTTTTAAATTCACTTTTGTTTATTTGTCAGATTGTAAGTACTTTCTCTAATCACTTTTT
TTTCAAGGCAATCAGGGTATATTATATTGTACTTCAGCACAGTTTTAGAGAACAATTGTTATAATTAAAT
